Addgene plasmid #183337: CROP_C9_Puro_AAVS1A
Purpose: All-in-One CRISPRko system with a guide RNA that targets the AAVS1 locus
Depositing lab: Prashant Mali. Depositing organization: University of California, San Diego (UCSD). Publication: Integrated genome and tissue engineering enables screening of cancer vulnerabilities in physiologically relevant perfusable ex vivo cultures. Hu M, Lei XY, Larson JD, McAlonis M, Ford K, McDonald D, Mach K, Rusert JM, Wechsler-Reya RJ, Mali P. Biomaterials. 2022 Jan;280:121276. doi: 10.1016/j.biomaterials.2021.121276. Epub 2021 Dec 2. PubMed 34890975.
Backbone
  Vector backbone: lentiCRISPR v2
  Vector type: Lentiviral
Growth in bacteria
  Bacterial resistance: Ampicillin, 100 μg/mL
  Growth temperature: 37°C
  Growth strain: NEB Stable
  Copy number: High Copy
Gene/Insert
  Gene/Insert name: AAVS1A
  gRNA/shRNA sequence: CCTGCAACAGATCTTTGATG
  Species: Synthetic
  Cloning method: Gibson Cloning
  Sequencing primers: 5′ --
Terms and licenses: Academic/Nonprofit Terms; Industry Terms: Not Available to Industry
How to cite: CROP_C9_Puro_AAVS1A was a gift from Prashant Mali (Addgene plasmid # 183337 ; http://n2t.net/addgene:183337 ; RRID:Addgene_183337)
