[The description below was written by a language model from this plasmid's Addgene catalogue record and pLannotate feature annotations shown in this document.]
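Description:
CROP_C9_Puro_AAVS1A is an all-in-one lentiviral CRISPR knockout plasmid built on the lentiCRISPR v2 backbone, carrying both Streptococcus pyogenes Cas9 and a single guide RNA directed at the human AAVS1 locus. It is propagated in E. coli through a high-copy ColE1/pUC-type origin with ampicillin selection (AmpR), and the backbone also holds an f1 origin and an SV40 promoter/EM7-driven bleomycin/Zeocin resistance cassette lying outside the viral region.

The transfer cassette has a third-generation, self-inactivating layout. A CMV enhancer/promoter replaces the U3 of a truncated HIV-1 5' LTR to drive genomic RNA production in packaging cells. This is followed by the Ψ packaging signal with a partial gag segment, the RRE for Rev-dependent export, and the cPPT/CTS, which aids nuclear import. The cassette ends in a ΔU3 3' LTR that silences LTR promoter activity after integration, with a bGH polyadenylation signal downstream.

Between these elements, a human U6 Pol III promoter expresses the AAVS1A spacer, which was inserted by Gibson cloning and is fused to the SpCas9 gRNA scaffold. An EF-1α core promoter drives Cas9, followed by a puromycin N-acetyltransferase gene for selecting transduced cells. The annotation does not identify the linker between Cas9 and PuroR. A WPRE downstream enhances transcript expression.

AAVS1 is commonly treated as a safe-harbour site, so a guide of this kind typically serves as a cutting control in knockout experiments, although the record states only that it targets AAVS1. The associated publication concerns screening of cancer vulnerabilities in engineered ex vivo cultures.
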