Features (pLannotate 1.2.2; 33 found; start..end, strand, type, name):
    220..267     +  promoter       EM7 promoter: synthetic bacterial promoter&nbsp
    286..660     +  CDS            BleoR: antibiotic-binding protein; Sh ble from Streptoalloteichus hindustanus; confers resistance to bleomycin, phleomycin, and Zeocin™
    670..795     +  CDS            ble (fragment): BLE_KLEPN - Experimental evidence at protein level: Swiss-Prot protein existence level 1. Binding protein with a strong affinity to the bleomycin family of antibiotics. Binds to CL990; an antimitotic-antibiotic compound. From Klebsiella pneumoniae.
    790..911     +  polyA_signal   SV40 poly(A) signal: SV40 polyadenylation signal
    982..1004    -  protein_bind   lac operator (fragment): The lac repressor binds to the lac operator to inhibit transcription in E. coli. This inhibition can be relieved by adding lactose or isopropyl-β-D-thiogalactopyranoside (IPTG). lac repressor encoded by lacI
   1008..1038    -  promoter       lac promoter: promoter for the E. coli lac operon
   1053..1074    -  protein_bind   CAP binding site: CAP binding activates transcription in the presence of cAMP. E. coli catabolite activator protein
   1087..1179    -  CDS            lacI (fragment): lac repressor; lacI; The lac repressor binds to the lac operator to inhibit transcription in E. coli. This inhibition can be relieved by adding lactose or isopropyl-β-D-thiogalactopyranoside (IPTG).
   1362..1950    -  rep_origin     ori: high-copy-number ColE1/pMB1/pBR322/pUC origin of replication
   2121..2981    -  CDS            AmpR: β-lactamase; bla; confers resistance to ampicillin, carbenicillin, and related antibiotics
   2982..3086    -  promoter       AmpR promoter: bla
   3145..3197    -  misc_feature   bom (fragment): basis of mobility region from pBR322
   3352..3731    +  enhancer       CMV enhancer: human cytomegalovirus immediate early enhancer
   3732..3931    +  promoter       CMV promoter: human cytomegalovirus (CMV) immediate early promoter
   3949..4129    +  LTR            5' LTR (truncated): truncated 5' long terminal repeat (LTR) from HIV-1
   4176..4301    +  misc_feature   HIV-1 Ψ: packaging signal of human immunodeficiency virus type 1
   4285..4648    +  CDS            HIV-1 gag (fragment): gag protein from human immunodeficiency virus 1; gag
   4794..5027    +  misc_feature   RRE: The Rev response element (RRE) of HIV-1 allows for Rev-dependent mRNA export from the nucleus to the cytoplasm.
   5404..5504    +  CDS            Rev (fragment): human immunodeficiency virus 1 (HIV-1) Rev protein; rev; enhances nuclear export of unspliced and incompletely spliced viral mRNAs
   5554..5671    +  misc_feature   cPPT/CTS: central polypurine tract and central termination sequence of HIV-1
   5722..5962    +  promoter       U6 promoter: RNA polymerase III promoter for human U6 snRNA
   5992..6067    +  misc_RNA       gRNA scaffold: guide RNA scaffold for the Streptococcus pyogenes CRISPR/Cas9 system
   6085..6103    +  CDS            small t antigen (fragment): SV40 (simian virus 40) small t antigen
   6129..6340    +  promoter       EF-1α core promoter: core promoter for human elongation factor EF-1α
   6365..10468   +  CDS            Cas9: Cas9 (Csn1) endonuclease from the Streptococcus pyogenes Type II CRISPR/Cas system generates RNA-guided double strand breaks in DNA
  10606..11203   +  CDS            PuroR (fragment): puromycin N-acetyltransferase; pac from Streptomyces; confers resistance to puromycin
  11219..11807   +  misc_feature   WPRE: woodchuck hepatitis virus posttranscriptional regulatory element
  11858..11877   +  misc_feature   cPPT/CTS (fragment): central polypurine tract and central termination sequence of HIV-1
  11879..12112   +  LTR            3' LTR (ΔU3): self-inactivating 3' long terminal repeat (LTR) from HIV-1
  12144..12368   +  polyA_signal   bGH poly(A) signal: bovine growth hormone polyadenylation signal
  12372..12393   +  promoter       SV40 promoter (fragment): SV40 enhancer and early promoter
  12414..12842   +  rep_origin     f1 ori (sequence partly withheld): f1 bacteriophage origin of replication; arrow indicates direction of (+) strand synthesis
  12856..172     +  promoter       SV40 promoter (across the origin): SV40 enhancer and early promoter
>Addgene plasmid #183337 | CROP_C9_Puro_AAVS1A | addgene full sequence | sequence record 362797 | Addgene NGS Result
AGTCCCGCCCCTAACTCCGCCCATCCCGCCCCTAACTCCGCCCAGTTCCGCCCATTCTCCGCCCCATGGC
TGACTAATTTTTTTTATTTATGCAGAGGCCGAGGCCGCCTCTGCCTCTGAGCTATTCCAGAAGTAGTGAG
GAGGCTTTTTTGGAGGCCTAGGCTTTTGCAAAAAGCTCCCGGGAGCTTGTATATCCATTTTCGGATCTGA
TCAGCACGTGTTGACAATTAATCATCGGCATAGTATATCGGCATAGTATAATACGACAAGGTGAGGAACT
AAACCATGGCCAAGTTGACCAGTGCCGTTCCGGTGCTCACCGCGCGCGACGTCGCCGGAGCGGTCGAGTT
CTGGACCGACCGGCTCGGGTTCTCCCGGGACTTCGTGGAGGACGACTTCGCCGGTGTGGTCCGGGACGAC
GTGACCCTGTTCATCAGCGCGGTCCAGGACCAGGTGGTGCCGGACAACACCCTGGCCTGGGTGTGGGTGC
GCGGCCTGGACGAGCTGTACGCCGAGTGGTCGGAGGTCGTGTCCACGAACTTCCGGGACGCCTCCGGGCC
GGCCATGACCGAGATCGGCGAGCAGCCGTGGGGGCGGGAGTTCGCCCTGCGCGACCCGGCCGGCAACTGC
GTGCACTTCGTGGCCGAGGAGCAGGACTGACACGTGCTACGAGATTTCGATTCCACCGCCGCCTTCTATG
AAAGGTTGGGCTTCGGAATCGTTTTCCGGGACGCCGGCTGGATGATCCTCCAGCGCGGGGATCTCATGCT
GGAGTTCTTCGCCCACCCCAACTTGTTTATTGCAGCTTATAATGGTTACAAATAAAGCAATAGCATCACA
AATTTCACAAATAAAGCATTTTTTTCACTGCATTCTAGTTGTGGTTTGTCCAAACTCATCAATGTATCTT
ATCATGTCTGTATACCGTCGACCTCTAGCTAGAGCTTGGCGTAATCATGGTCATAGCTGTTTCCTGTGTG
AAATTGTTATCCGCTCACAATTCCACACAACATACGAGCCGGAAGCATAAAGTGTAAAGCCTGGGGTGCC
TAATGAGTGAGCTAACTCACATTAATTGCGTTGCGCTCACTGCCCGCTTTCCAGTCGGGAAACCTGTCGT
GCCAGCTGCATTAATGAATCGGCCAACGCGCGGGGAGAGGCGGTTTGCGTATTGGGCGCTCTTCCGCTTC
CTCGCTCACTGACTCGCTGCGCTCGGTCGTTCGGCTGCGGCGAGCGGTATCAGCTCACTCAAAGGCGGTA
ATACGGTTATCCACAGAATCAGGGGATAACGCAGGAAAGAACATGTGAGCAAAAGGCCAGCAAAAGGCCA
GGAACCGTAAAAAGGCCGCGTTGCTGGCGTTTTTCCATAGGCTCCGCCCCCCTGACGAGCATCACAAAAA
TCGACGCTCAAGTCAGAGGTGGCGAAACCCGACAGGACTATAAAGATACCAGGCGTTTCCCCCTGGAAGC
TCCCTCGTGCGCTCTCCTGTTCCGACCCTGCCGCTTACCGGATACCTGTCCGCCTTTCTCCCTTCGGGAA
GCGTGGCGCTTTCTCATAGCTCACGCTGTAGGTATCTCAGTTCGGTGTAGGTCGTTCGCTCCAAGCTGGG
CTGTGTGCACGAACCCCCCGTTCAGCCCGACCGCTGCGCCTTATCCGGTAACTATCGTCTTGAGTCCAAC
CCGGTAAGACACGACTTATCGCCACTGGCAGCAGCCACTGGTAACAGGATTAGCAGAGCGAGGTATGTAG
GCGGTGCTACAGAGTTCTTGAAGTGGTGGCCTAACTACGGCTACACTAGAAGAACAGTATTTGGTATCTG
CGCTCTGCTGAAGCCAGTTACCTTCGGAAAAAGAGTTGGTAGCTCTTGATCCGGCAAACAAACCACCGCT
GGTAGCGGTGGTTTTTTTGTTTGCAAGCAGCAGATTACGCGCAGAAAAAAAGGATCTCAAGAAGATCCTT
TGATCTTTTCTACGGGGTCTGACGCTCAGTGGAACGAAAACTCACGTTAAGGGATTTTGGTCATGAGATT
ATCAAAAAGGATCTTCACCTAGATCCTTTTAAATTAAAAATGAAGTTTTAAATCAATCTAAAGTATATAT
GAGTAAACTTGGTCTGACAGTTACCAATGCTTAATCAGTGAGGCACCTATCTCAGCGATCTGTCTATTTC
GTTCATCCATAGTTGCCTGACTCCCCGTCGTGTAGATAACTACGATACGGGAGGGCTTACCATCTGGCCC
CAGTGCTGCAATGATACCGCGAGACCCACGCTCACCGGCTCCAGATTTATCAGCAATAAACCAGCCAGCC
GGAAGGGCCGAGCGCAGAAGTGGTCCTGCAACTTTATCCGCCTCCATCCAGTCTATTAATTGTTGCCGGG
AAGCTAGAGTAAGTAGTTCGCCAGTTAATAGTTTGCGCAACGTTGTTGCCATTGCTACAGGCATCGTGGT
GTCACGCTCGTCGTTTGGTATGGCTTCATTCAGCTCCGGTTCCCAACGATCAAGGCGAGTTACATGATCC
CCCATGTTGTGCAAAAAAGCGGTTAGCTCCTTCGGTCCTCCGATCGTTGTCAGAAGTAAGTTGGCCGCAG
TGTTATCACTCATGGTTATGGCAGCACTGCATAATTCTCTTACTGTCATGCCATCCGTAAGATGCTTTTC
TGTGACTGGTGAGTACTCAACCAAGTCATTCTGAGAATAGTGTATGCGGCGACCGAGTTGCTCTTGCCCG
GCGTCAATACGGGATAATACCGCGCCACATAGCAGAACTTTAAAAGTGCTCATCATTGGAAAACGTTCTT
CGGGGCGAAAACTCTCAAGGATCTTACCGCTGTTGAGATCCAGTTCGATGTAACCCACTCGTGCACCCAA
CTGATCTTCAGCATCTTTTACTTTCACCAGCGTTTCTGGGTGAGCAAAAACAGGAAGGCAAAATGCCGCA
AAAAAGGGAATAAGGGCGACACGGAAATGTTGAATACTCATACTCTTCCTTTTTCAATATTATTGAAGCA
TTTATCAGGGTTATTGTCTCATGAGCGGATACATATTTGAATGTATTTAGAAAAATAAACAAATAGGGGT
TCCGCGCACATTTCCCCGAAAAGTGCCACCTGACGTCGACGGATCGGGAGATCTCCCGATCCCCTATGGT
GCACTCTCAGTACAATCTGCTCTGATGCCGCATAGTTAAGCCAGTATCTGCTCCCTGCTTGTGTGTTGGA
GGTCGCTGAGTAGTGCGCGAGCAAAATTTAAGCTACAACAAGGCAAGGCTTGACCGACAATTGCATGAAG
AATCTGCTTAGGGTTAGGCGTTTTGCGCTGCTTCGCGATGTACGGGCCAGATATACGCGTTGACATTGAT
TATTGACTAGTTATTAATAGTAATCAATTACGGGGTCATTAGTTCATAGCCCATATATGGAGTTCCGCGT
TACATAACTTACGGTAAATGGCCCGCCTGGCTGACCGCCCAACGACCCCCGCCCATTGACGTCAATAATG
ACGTATGTTCCCATAGTAACGCCAATAGGGACTTTCCATTGACGTCAATGGGTGGAGTATTTACGGTAAA
CTGCCCACTTGGCAGTACATCAAGTGTATCATATGCCAAGTACGCCCCCTATTGACGTCAATGACGGTAA
ATGGCCCGCCTGGCATTATGCCCAGTACATGACCTTATGGGACTTTCCTACTTGGCAGTACATCTACGTA
TTAGTCATCGCTATTACCATGGTGATGCGGTTTTGGCAGTACATCAATGGGCGTGGATAGCGGTTTGACT
CACGGGGATTTCCAAGTCTCCACCCCATTGACGTCAATGGGAGTTTGTTTTGGCACCAAAATCAACGGGA
CTTTCCAAAATGTCGTAACAACTCCGCCCCATTGACGCAAATGGGCGGTAGGCGTGTACGGTGGGAGGTC
TATATAAGCAGCGCGTTTTGCCTGTACTGGGTCTCTCTGGTTAGACCAGATCTGAGCCTGGGAGCTCTCT
GGCTAACTAGGGAACCCACTGCTTAAGCCTCAATAAAGCTTGCCTTGAGTGCTTCAAGTAGTGTGTGCCC
GTCTGTTGTGTGACTCTGGTAACTAGAGATCCCTCAGACCCTTTTAGTCAGTGTGGAAAATCTCTAGCAG
TGGCGCCCGAACAGGGACTTGAAAGCGAAAGGGAAACCAGAGGAGCTCTCTCGACGCAGGACTCGGCTTG
CTGAAGCGCGCACGGCAAGAGGCGAGGGGCGGCGACTGGTGAGTACGCCAAAAATTTTGACTAGCGGAGG
CTAGAAGGAGAGAGATGGGTGCGAGAGCGTCAGTATTAAGCGGGGGAGAATTAGATCGCGATGGGAAAAA
ATTCGGTTAAGGCCAGGGGGAAAGAAAAAATATAAATTAAAACATATAGTATGGGCAAGCAGGGAGCTAG
AACGATTCGCAGTTAATCCTGGCCTGTTAGAAACATCAGAAGGCTGTAGACAAATACTGGGACAGCTACA
ACCATCCCTTCAGACAGGATCAGAAGAACTTAGATCATTATATAATACAGTAGCAACCCTCTATTGTGTG
CATCAAAGGATAGAGATAAAAGACACCAAGGAAGCTTTAGACAAGATAGAGGAAGAGCAAAACAAAAGTA
AGACCACCGCACAGCAAGCGGCCGCTGATCTTCAGACCTGGAGGAGGAGATATGAGGGACAATTGGAGAA
GTGAATTATATAAATATAAAGTAGTAAAAATTGAACCATTAGGAGTAGCACCCACCAAGGCAAAGAGAAG
AGTGGTGCAGAGAGAAAAAAGAGCAGTGGGAATAGGAGCTTTGTTCCTTGGGTTCTTGGGAGCAGCAGGA
AGCACTATGGGCGCAGCGTCAATGACGCTGACGGTACAGGCCAGACAATTATTGTCTGGTATAGTGCAGC
AGCAGAACAATTTGCTGAGGGCTATTGAGGCGCAACAGCATCTGTTGCAACTCACAGTCTGGGGCATCAA
GCAGCTCCAGGCAAGAATCCTGGCTGTGGAAAGATACCTAAAGGATCAACAGCTCCTGGGGATTTGGGGT
TGCTCTGGAAAACTCATTTGCACCACTGCTGTGCCTTGGAATGCTAGTTGGAGTAATAAATCTCTGGAAC
AGATTTGGAATCACACGACCTGGATGGAGTGGGACAGAGAAATTAACAATTACACAAGCTTAATACACTC
CTTAATTGAAGAATCGCAAAACCAGCAAGAAAAGAATGAACAAGAATTATTGGAATTAGATAAATGGGCA
AGTTTGTGGAATTGGTTTAACATAACAAATTGGCTGTGGTATATAAAATTATTCATAATGATAGTAGGAG
GCTTGGTAGGTTTAAGAATAGTTTTTGCTGTACTTTCTATAGTGAATAGAGTTAGGCAGGGATATTCACC
ATTATCGTTTCAGACCCACCTCCCAACCCCGAGGGGACCCGACAGGCCCGAAGGAATAGAAGAAGAAGGT
GGAGAGAGAGACAGAGACAGATCCATTCGATTAGTGAACGGATCGGCACTGCGTGCGCCAATTCTGCAGA
CAAATGGCAGTATTCATCCACAATTTTAAAAGAAAAGGGGGGATTGGGGGGTACAGTGCAGGGGAAAGAA
TAGTAGACATAATAGCAACAGACATACAAACTAAAGAATTACAAAAACAAATTACAAAAATTCAAAATTT
TCGGGTTTATTACAGGGACAGCAGAGATCCAGTTTGGTTAATTAAGGTACCGAGGGCCTATTTCCCATGA
TTCCTTCATATTTGCATATACGATACAAGGCTGTTAGAGAGATAATTAGAATTAATTTGACTGTAAACAC
AAAGATATTAGTACAAAATACGTGACGTAGAAAGTAATAATTTCTTGGGTAGTTTGCAGTTTTAAAATTA
TGTTTTAAAATGGACTATCATATGCTTACCGTAACTTGAAAGTATTTCGATTTCTTGGCTTTATATATCT
TGTGGAAAGGACGAAACACCGCCTGCAACAGATCTTTGATGGTTTTAGAGCTAGAAATAGCAAGTTAAAA
TAAGGCTAGTCCGTTATCAACTTGAAAAAGTGGCACCGAGTCGGTGCTTTTTTGAATTCGCTAGCTAGGT
CTTGAAAGGAGTGGGAATTGGCTCCGGTGCCCGTCAGTGGGCAGAGCGCACATCGCCCACAGTCCCCGAG
AAGTTGGGGGGAGGGGTCGGCAATTGATCCGGTGCCTAGAGAAGGTGGCGCGGGGTAAACTGGGAAAGTG
ATGTCGTGTACTGGCTCCGCCTTTTTCCCGAGGGTGGGGGAGAACCGTATATAAGTGCAGTAGTCGCCGT
GAACGTTCTTTTTCGCAACGGGTTTGCCGCCAGAACACAGGACCGGTTCTAGAGCGCTGCCACCATGGAC
AAGAAGTACAGCATCGGCCTGGACATCGGCACCAACTCTGTGGGCTGGGCCGTGATCACCGACGAGTACA
AGGTGCCCAGCAAGAAATTCAAGGTGCTGGGCAACACCGACCGGCACAGCATCAAGAAGAACCTGATCGG
AGCCCTGCTGTTCGACAGCGGCGAAACAGCCGAGGCCACCCGGCTGAAGAGAACCGCCAGAAGAAGATAC
ACCAGACGGAAGAACCGGATCTGCTATCTGCAAGAGATCTTCAGCAACGAGATGGCCAAGGTGGACGACA
GCTTCTTCCACAGACTGGAAGAGTCCTTCCTGGTGGAAGAGGATAAGAAGCACGAGCGGCACCCCATCTT
CGGCAACATCGTGGACGAGGTGGCCTACCACGAGAAGTACCCCACCATCTACCACCTGAGAAAGAAACTG
GTGGACAGCACCGACAAGGCCGACCTGCGGCTGATCTATCTGGCCCTGGCCCACATGATCAAGTTCCGGG
GCCACTTCCTGATCGAGGGCGACCTGAACCCCGACAACAGCGACGTGGACAAGCTGTTCATCCAGCTGGT
GCAGACCTACAACCAGCTGTTCGAGGAAAACCCCATCAACGCCAGCGGCGTGGACGCCAAGGCCATCCTG
TCTGCCAGACTGAGCAAGAGCAGACGGCTGGAAAATCTGATCGCCCAGCTGCCCGGCGAGAAGAAGAATG
GCCTGTTCGGAAACCTGATTGCCCTGAGCCTGGGCCTGACCCCCAACTTCAAGAGCAACTTCGACCTGGC
CGAGGATGCCAAACTGCAGCTGAGCAAGGACACCTACGACGACGACCTGGACAACCTGCTGGCCCAGATC
GGCGACCAGTACGCCGACCTGTTTCTGGCCGCCAAGAACCTGTCCGACGCCATCCTGCTGAGCGACATCC
TGAGAGTGAACACCGAGATCACCAAGGCCCCCCTGAGCGCCTCTATGATCAAGAGATACGACGAGCACCA
CCAGGACCTGACCCTGCTGAAAGCTCTCGTGCGGCAGCAGCTGCCTGAGAAGTACAAAGAGATTTTCTTC
GACCAGAGCAAGAACGGCTACGCCGGCTACATTGACGGCGGAGCCAGCCAGGAAGAGTTCTACAAGTTCA
TCAAGCCCATCCTGGAAAAGATGGACGGCACCGAGGAACTGCTCGTGAAGCTGAACAGAGAGGACCTGCT
GCGGAAGCAGCGGACCTTCGACAACGGCAGCATCCCCCACCAGATCCACCTGGGAGAGCTGCACGCCATT
CTGCGGCGGCAGGAAGATTTTTACCCATTCCTGAAGGACAACCGGGAAAAGATCGAGAAGATCCTGACCT
TCCGCATCCCCTACTACGTGGGCCCTCTGGCCAGGGGAAACAGCAGATTCGCCTGGATGACCAGAAAGAG
CGAGGAAACCATCACCCCCTGGAACTTCGAGGAAGTGGTGGACAAGGGCGCTTCCGCCCAGAGCTTCATC
GAGCGGATGACCAACTTCGATAAGAACCTGCCCAACGAGAAGGTGCTGCCCAAGCACAGCCTGCTGTACG
AGTACTTCACCGTGTATAACGAGCTGACCAAAGTGAAATACGTGACCGAGGGAATGAGAAAGCCCGCCTT
CCTGAGCGGCGAGCAGAAAAAGGCCATCGTGGACCTGCTGTTCAAGACCAACCGGAAAGTGACCGTGAAG
CAGCTGAAAGAGGACTACTTCAAGAAAATCGAGTGCTTCGACTCCGTGGAAATCTCCGGCGTGGAAGATC
GGTTCAACGCCTCCCTGGGCACATACCACGATCTGCTGAAAATTATCAAGGACAAGGACTTCCTGGACAA
TGAGGAAAACGAGGACATTCTGGAAGATATCGTGCTGACCCTGACACTGTTTGAGGACAGAGAGATGATC
GAGGAACGGCTGAAAACCTATGCCCACCTGTTCGACGACAAAGTGATGAAGCAGCTGAAGCGGCGGAGAT
ACACCGGCTGGGGCAGGCTGAGCCGGAAGCTGATCAACGGCATCCGGGACAAGCAGTCCGGCAAGACAAT
CCTGGATTTCCTGAAGTCCGACGGCTTCGCCAACAGAAACTTCATGCAGCTGATCCACGACGACAGCCTG
ACCTTTAAAGAGGACATCCAGAAAGCCCAGGTGTCCGGCCAGGGCGATAGCCTGCACGAGCACATTGCCA
ATCTGGCCGGCAGCCCCGCCATTAAGAAGGGCATCCTGCAGACAGTGAAGGTGGTGGACGAGCTCGTGAA
AGTGATGGGCCGGCACAAGCCCGAGAACATCGTGATCGAAATGGCCAGAGAGAACCAGACCACCCAGAAG
GGACAGAAGAACAGCCGCGAGAGAATGAAGCGGATCGAAGAGGGCATCAAAGAGCTGGGCAGCCAGATCC
TGAAAGAACACCCCGTGGAAAACACCCAGCTGCAGAACGAGAAGCTGTACCTGTACTACCTGCAGAATGG
GCGGGATATGTACGTGGACCAGGAACTGGACATCAACCGGCTGTCCGACTACGATGTGGACCATATCGTG
CCTCAGAGCTTTCTGAAGGACGACTCCATCGACAACAAGGTGCTGACCAGAAGCGACAAGAACCGGGGCA
AGAGCGACAACGTGCCCTCCGAAGAGGTCGTGAAGAAGATGAAGAACTACTGGCGGCAGCTGCTGAACGC
CAAGCTGATTACCCAGAGAAAGTTCGACAATCTGACCAAGGCCGAGAGAGGCGGCCTGAGCGAACTGGAT
AAGGCCGGCTTCATCAAGAGACAGCTGGTGGAAACCCGGCAGATCACAAAGCACGTGGCACAGATCCTGG
ACTCCCGGATGAACACTAAGTACGACGAGAATGACAAGCTGATCCGGGAAGTGAAAGTGATCACCCTGAA
GTCCAAGCTGGTGTCCGATTTCCGGAAGGATTTCCAGTTTTACAAAGTGCGCGAGATCAACAACTACCAC
CACGCCCACGACGCCTACCTGAACGCCGTCGTGGGAACCGCCCTGATCAAAAAGTACCCTAAGCTGGAAA
GCGAGTTCGTGTACGGCGACTACAAGGTGTACGACGTGCGGAAGATGATCGCCAAGAGCGAGCAGGAAAT
CGGCAAGGCTACCGCCAAGTACTTCTTCTACAGCAACATCATGAACTTTTTCAAGACCGAGATTACCCTG
GCCAACGGCGAGATCCGGAAGCGGCCTCTGATCGAGACAAACGGCGAAACCGGGGAGATCGTGTGGGATA
AGGGCCGGGATTTTGCCACCGTGCGGAAAGTGCTGAGCATGCCCCAAGTGAATATCGTGAAAAAGACCGA
GGTGCAGACAGGCGGCTTCAGCAAAGAGTCTATCCTGCCCAAGAGGAACAGCGATAAGCTGATCGCCAGA
AAGAAGGACTGGGACCCTAAGAAGTACGGCGGCTTCGACAGCCCCACCGTGGCCTATTCTGTGCTGGTGG
TGGCCAAAGTGGAAAAGGGCAAGTCCAAGAAACTGAAGAGTGTGAAAGAGCTGCTGGGGATCACCATCAT
GGAAAGAAGCAGCTTCGAGAAGAATCCCATCGACTTTCTGGAAGCCAAGGGCTACAAAGAAGTGAAAAAG
GACCTGATCATCAAGCTGCCTAAGTACTCCCTGTTCGAGCTGGAAAACGGCCGGAAGAGAATGCTGGCCT
CTGCCGGCGAACTGCAGAAGGGAAACGAACTGGCCCTGCCCTCCAAATATGTGAACTTCCTGTACCTGGC
CAGCCACTATGAGAAGCTGAAGGGCTCCCCCGAGGATAATGAGCAGAAACAGCTGTTTGTGGAACAGCAC
AAGCACTACCTGGACGAGATCATCGAGCAGATCAGCGAGTTCTCCAAGAGAGTGATCCTGGCCGACGCTA
ATCTGGACAAAGTGCTGTCCGCCTACAACAAGCACCGGGATAAGCCCATCAGAGAGCAGGCCGAGAATAT
CATCCACCTGTTTACCCTGACCAATCTGGGAGCCCCTGCCGCCTTCAAGTACTTTGACACCACCATCGAC
CGGAAGAGGTACACCAGCACCAAAGAGGTGCTGGACGCCACCCTGATCCACCAGAGCATCACCGGCCTGT
ACGAGACACGGATCGACCTGTCTCAGCTGGGAGGCGACAAGCGACCTGCCGCCACAAAGAAGGCTGGACA
GGCTAAGAAGAAGAAAGATTACAAAGACGATGACGATAAGGGATCCGGCGCAACAAACTTCTCTCTGCTG
AAACAAGCCGGAGATGTCGAAGAGAATCCTGGACCGACCGAGTACAAGCCCACGGTGCGCCTCGCCACCC
GCGACGACGTCCCCAGGGCCGTACGCACCCTCGCCGCCGCGTTCGCCGACTACCCCGCCACGCGCCACAC
CGTCGATCCGGACCGCCACATCGAGCGGGTCACCGAGCTGCAAGAACTCTTCCTCACGCGCGTCGGGCTC
GACATCGGCAAGGTGTGGGTCGCGGACGACGGCGCCGCGGTGGCGGTCTGGACCACGCCGGAGAGCGTCG
AAGCGGGGGCGGTGTTCGCCGAGATCGGCCCGCGCATGGCCGAGTTGAGCGGTTCCCGGCTGGCCGCGCA
GCAACAGATGGAAGGCCTCCTGGCGCCGCACCGGCCCAAGGAGCCCGCGTGGTTCCTGGCCACCGTCGGA
GTCTCGCCCGACCACCAGGGCAAGGGTCTGGGCAGCGCCGTCGTGCTCCCCGGAGTGGAGGCGGCCGAGC
GCGCCGGGGTGCCCGCCTTCCTGGAGACCTCCGCGCCCCGCAACCTCCCCTTCTACGAGCGGCTCGGCTT
CACCGTCACCGCCGACGTCGAGGTGCCCGAAGGACCGCGCACCTGGTGCATGACCCGCAAGCCCGGTGCC
TGAACGCGTTAAGTCGACAATCAACCTCTGGATTACAAAATTTGTGAAAGATTGACTGGTATTCTTAACT
ATGTTGCTCCTTTTACGCTATGTGGATACGCTGCTTTAATGCCTTTGTATCATGCTATTGCTTCCCGTAT
GGCTTTCATTTTCTCCTCCTTGTATAAATCCTGGTTGCTGTCTCTTTATGAGGAGTTGTGGCCCGTTGTC
AGGCAACGTGGCGTGGTGTGCACTGTGTTTGCTGACGCAACCCCCACTGGTTGGGGCATTGCCACCACCT
GTCAGCTCCTTTCCGGGACTTTCGCTTTCCCCCTCCCTATTGCCACGGCGGAACTCATCGCCGCCTGCCT
TGCCCGCTGCTGGACAGGGGCTCGGCTGTTGGGCACTGACAATTCCGTGGTGTTGTCGGGGAAATCATCG
TCCTTTCCTTGGCTGCTCGCCTGTGTTGCCACCTGGATTCTGCGCGGGACGTCCTTCTGCTACGTCCCTT
CGGCCCTCAATCCAGCGGACCTTCCTTCCCGCGGCCTGCTGCCGGCTCTGCGGCCTCTTCCGCGTCTTCG
CCTTCGCCCTCAGACGAGTCGGATCTCCCTTTGGGCCGCCTCCCCGCGTCGACTTTAAGACCAATGACTT
ACAAGGCAGCTGTAGATCTTAGCCACTTTTTAAAAGAAAAGGGGGGACTGGAAGGGCTAATTCACTCCCA
ACGAAGACAAGATCTGCTTTTTGCTTGTACTGGGTCTCTCTGGTTAGACCAGATCTGAGCCTGGGAGCTC
TCTGGCTAACTAGGGAACCCACTGCTTAAGCCTCAATAAAGCTTGCCTTGAGTGCTTCAAGTAGTGTGTG
CCCGTCTGTTGTGTGACTCTGGTAACTAGAGATCCCTCAGACCCTTTTAGTCAGTGTGGAAAATCTCTAG
CAGGGCCCGTTTAAACCCGCTGATCAGCCTCGACTGTGCCTTCTAGTTGCCAGCCATCTGTTGTTTGCCC
CTCCCCCGTGCCTTCCTTGACCCTGGAAGGTGCCACTCCCACTGTCCTTTCCTAATAAAATGAGGAAATT
GCATCGCATTGTCTGAGTAGGTGTCATTCTATTCTGGGGGGTGGGGTGGGGCAGGACAGCAAGGGGGAGG
ATTGGGAAGACAATAGCAGGCATGCTGGGGATGCGGTGGGCTCTATGGCTTCTGAGGCGGAAAGAACCAG
CTGGGGCTCTAGGGGGTATCCCC
[124 nt withheld, positions 12414-12537]
C
[91 nt withheld, positions 12539-12629]
A
[49 nt withheld, positions 12631-12679]
CCTTTGACGTTGGAGTCCACGTTCTTT
[37 nt withheld, positions 12707-12743]
ACCCTATCTCGGTCTATTCTTTTGATTTATAAGGGATTTTGCCGATTTCGGCCTATTGGTTAAAAAATGA
GCTGATTTAACAAAAATTTAACGCGAATTAATTCTGTGGAATGTGTGTCAGTTAGGGTGTGGAAAGTCCC
CAGGCTCCCCAGCAGGCAGAAGTATGCAAAGCATGCATCTCAATTAGTCAGCAACCAGGTGTGGAAAGTC
CCCAGGCTCCCCAGCAGGCAGAAGTATGCAAAGCATGCATCTCAATTAGTCAGCAACCAT
